>Addgene plasmid #103974 | pEB1-mTurquoise2 | addgene full sequence | sequence record 200307 | Addgene NGS Result
TAAGAAACCATTATTATCATGACATTAACCTATAAAAATAGGCGTATCACGAGGCCCTTTCGTCTTCACC
ACAGCTAACACCACGTCGTCCCTATCTGCTGCCCTAGGTCTATGAGTGGTTGCTGGATAACTTTACGGGC
ATGCATAAGGCTCGTATGATATATTCAGGGAGACCACAACGGTTTCCCTCTACAAATAATTTTGTTTAAC
TTTTCTAGATTTAAGAAGGAGATATACATATGAGTAAAGGAGAAGAACTTTTCACTGGAGTTGTCCCAAT
TCTTGTTGAATTAGATGGTGATGTTAATGGGCACAAATTTTCTGTCAGTGGAGAGGGTGAAGGTGATGCA
ACATACGGAAAACTTACCCTTAAATTTATTTGCACTACTGGAAAACTACCTGTTCCATGGCCAACACTTG
TCACTACTCTCTCTTGGGGTGTTCAATGCTTTGCAAGATACCCAGATCATATGAAACAGCATGACTTTTT
CAAGAGTGCCATGCCCGAAGGTTATGTACAGGAAAGAACTATATTTTTCAAAGATGACGGGAACTACAAG
ACACGTGCTGAAGTCAAGTTTGAAGGTGATACCCTTGTTAATAGAATCGAGTTAAAAGGTATTGATTTTA
AAGAAGATGGAAACATTCTTGGACACAAATTGGAATACAACTACTTCTCAGACAATGTATACATCACGGC
AGACAAACAAAAGAATGGAATCAAAGCTAACTTCAAAATTAGACACAACATTGAAGATGGAGGCGTTCAA
CTAGCAGACCATTATCAACAAAATACTCCAATTGGCGATGGCCCTGTCCTTTTACCAGACAACCATTACC
TGTCCACACAATCTAAGCTTTCGAAAGATCCCAACGAAAAGAGAGACCACATGGTCCTTCTTGAGTTTGT
AACAGCTGCTGGGATTACACATGGCATGGATGAACTATACAAATAAATGTCCAGACCTGCAGGCATGCAA
GCTCTAGAGGCATCAAATAAAACGAAAGGCTCAGTCGAAAGACTGGGCCTTTCGTTTTATCTGTTGTTTG
TCGGTGAACGCTCTCCTGAGTAGGACAAATCCGCCGCCCTAGACCTAGGGTACGGGTTTTGCTGCCCGCA
AACGGGCTGTTCTGGTGTTGCTAGTTTGTTATCAGAATCGCAGATCCGGCTTCAGCCGGTTTGCCGGCTG
AAAGCGCTATTTCTTCCAGAATTGCCATGATTTTTTCCCCACGGGAGGCGTCACTGGCTCCCGTGTTGTC
GGCAGCTTTGATTCGATAAGCAGCATCGCCTGTTTCAGGCTGTCTATGTGTGACTGTTGAGCTGTAACAA
GTTGTCTCAGGTGTTCAATTTCATGTTCTAGTTGCTTTGTTTTACTGGTTTCACCTGTTCTATTAGGTGT
TACATGCTGTTCATCTGTTACATTGTCGATCTGTTCATGGTGAACAGCTTTGAATGCACCAAAAACTCGT
AAAAGCTCTGATGTATCTATCTTTTTTACACCGTTTTCATCTGTGCATATGGACAGTTTTCCCTTTGATA
TGTAACGGTGAACAGTTGTTCTACTTTTGTTTGTTAGTCTTGATGCTTCACTGATAGATACAAGAGCCAT
AAGAACCTCAGATCCTTCCGTATTTAGCCAGTATGTTCTCTAGTGTGGTTCGTTGTTTTTGCGTGAGCCA
TGAGAACGAACCATTGAGATCATACTTACTTTGCATGTCACTCAAAAATTTTGCCTCAAAACTGGTGAGC
TGAATTTTTGCAGTTAAAGCATCGTGTAGTGTTTTTCTTAGTCCGTTATGTAGGTAGGAATCTGATGTAA
TGGTTGTTGGTATTTTGTCACCATTCATTTTTATCTGGTTGTTCTCAAGTTCGGTTACGAGATCCATTTG
TCTATCTAGTTCAACTTGGAAAATCAACGTATCAGTCGGGCGGCCTCGCTTATCAACCACCAATTTCATA
TTGCTGTAAGTGTTTAAATCTTTACTTATTGGTTTCAAAACCCATTGGTTAAGCCTTTTAAACTCATGGT
AGTTATTTTCAAGCATTAACATGAACTTAAATTCATCAAGGCTAATCTCTATATTTGCCTTGTGAGTTTT
CTTTTGTGTTAGTTCTTTTAATAACCACTCATAAATCCTCATAGAGTATTTGTTTTCAAAAGACTTAACA
TGTTCCAGATTATATTTTATGAATTTTTTTAACTGGAAAAGATAAGGCAATATCTCTTCACTAAAAACTA
ATTCTAATTTTTCGCTTGAGAACTTGGCATAGTTTGTCCACTGGAAAATCTCAAAGCCTTTAACCAAAGG
ATTCCTGATTTCCACAGTTCTCGTCATCAGCTCTCTGGTTGCTTTAGCTAATACACCATAAGCATTTTCC
CTACTGATGTTCATCATCTGAGCGTATTGGTTATAAGTGAACGATACCGTCCGTTCTTTCCTTGTAGGGT
TTTCAATCGTGGGGTTGAGTAGTGCCACACAGCATAAAATTAGCTTGGTTTCATGCTCCGTTAAGTCATA
GCGACTAATCGCTAGTTCATTTGCTTTGAAAACAACTAATTCAGACATACATCTCAATTGGTCTAGGTGA
TTTTAATCACTATACCAATTGAGATGGGCTAGTCAATGATAATTACTAGTCCTTTTCCTTTGAGTTGTGG
GTATCTGTAAATTCTGCTAGACCTTTGCTGGAAAACTTGTAAATTCTGCTAGACCCTCTGTAAATTCCGC
TAGACCTTTGTGTGTTTTTTTTGTTTATATTCAAGTGGTTATAATTTATAGAATAAAGAAAGAATAAAAA
AAGATAAAAAGAATAGATCCCAGCCCTGTGTATAACTCACTACTTTAGTCAGTTCCGCAGTATTACAAAA
GGATGTCGCAAACGCTGTTTGCTCCTCTACAAAACAGACCTTAAAACCCTAAAGGCTTAAGTAGCACCCT
CGCAAGCTCGGGCAAATCGCTGAATATTCCTTTTGTCTCCGACCATCAGGCACCTGAGTCGCTGTCTTTT
TCGTGACATTCAGTTCGCTGCGCTCACGGCTCTGGCAGTGAATGGGGGTAAATGGCACTACAGGCGCCTT
TTATGGATTCATGCAAGGAAACTACCCATAATACAAGAAAAGCCCGTCACGGGCTTCTCAGGGCGTTTTA
TGGCGGGTCTGCTATGTGGTGCTATCTGACTTTTTGCTGTTCAGCAGTTCCTGCCCTCTGATTTTCCAGT
CTGACCACTTCGGATTATCCCGTGACAGGTCATTCAGACTGGCTAATGCACCCAGTAAGGCAGCGGTATC
ATCAACAGGCTTACCCGTCTTACTGTCCCTAGTGCTTGGATTCTCACCAATAAAAAACGCCCGGCGGCAA
CCGAGCGTTCTGAACAAATCCAGATGGAGTTCTGAGGTCATTACTGGATCTATCAACAGGAGTCCAAGCG
AGCTCTCGAACCCCAGAGTCCCGCTCAGAAGAACTCGTCAAGAAGGCGATAGAAGGCGATGCGCTGCGAA
TCGGGAGCGGCGATACCGTAAAGCACGAGGAAGCGGTCAGCCCATTCGCCGCCAAGCTCTTCAGCAATAT
CACGGGTAGCCAACGCTATGTCCTGATAGCGGTCCGCCACACCCAGCCGGCCACAGTCGATGAATCCAGA
AAAGCGGCCATTTTCCACCATGATATTCGGCAAGCAGGCATCGCCATGGGTCACGACGAGATCCTCGCCG
TCGGGCATGCGCGCCTTGAGCCTGGCGAACAGTTCGGCTGGCGCGAGCCCCTGATGCTCTTCGTCCAGAT
CATCCTGATCGACAAGACCGGCTTCCATCCGAGTACGTGCTCGCTCGATGCGATGTTTCGCTTGGTGGTC
GAATGGGCAGGTAGCCGGATCAAGCGTATGCAGCCGCCGCATTGCATCAGCCATGATGGATACTTTCTCG
GCAGGAGCAAGGTGAGATGACAGGAGATCCTGCCCCGGCACTTCGCCCAATAGCAGCCAGTCCCTTCCCG
CTTCAGTGACAACGTCGAGCACAGCTGCGCAAGGAACGCCCGTCGTGGCCAGCCACGATAGCCGCGCTGC
CTCGTCCTGCAGTTCATTCAGGGCACCGGACAGGTCGGTCTTGACAAAAAGAACCGGGCGCCCCTGCGCT
GACAGCCGGAACACGGCGGCATCAGAGCAGCCGATTGTCTGTTGTGCCCAGTCATAGCCGAATAGCCTCT
CCACCCAAGCGGCCGGAGAACCTGCGTGCAATCCATCTTGTTCAATCATGCGAAACGATCCTCATCCTGT
CTCTTGATCAGATCTTGATCCCCTGCGCCATCAGATCCTTGGCGGCAAGAAAGCCATCCAGTTTACTTTG
CAGGGCTTCCCAACCTTACCAGAGGGCGCCCCAGCTGGCAATTCCGACGTC
Features (pLannotate 1.2.2; 8 found; start..end, strand, type, name):
    243..953     +  CDS            mTurquoise2: mTurquoise2 is a basic (constitutively fluorescent) cyan fluorescent protein published in 2012, derived from Aequorea victoria. It is reported to be a rapidly-maturing monomer with very low acid sensitivity.
    964..983     +  misc_feature   MCS (fragment): pUC18/19 multiple cloning site
    994..1080    +  terminator     rrnB T1 terminator: Escherichia coli rrnB; transcription terminator T1 from the E. coli rrnB gene
   1618..2568    -  CDS            Rep101: RepA protein needed for replication with the pSC101 origin; rep101
   2616..2838    -  rep_origin     pSC101 ori: low-copy replication origin that requires the Rep101 protein
   3330..3424    -  terminator     lambda t0 terminator: transcription terminator from phage lambda
   3458..4249    -  CDS            neo: KKA2_KLEPN - Also known as kan, nptII. Experimental evidence at protein level: Swiss-Prot protein existence level 1. Resistance to kanamycin, neomycin, paromomycin, ribostamycin, butirosin and gentamicin B. From Klebsiella pneumoniae.
   4281..9       -  CDS            tnpA (fragment) (across the origin): TN5P_ECOLX - Also known as tnp. Experimental evidence at protein level: Swiss-Prot protein existence level 1. Mediates transposition of transposon Tn5 by a 'cut and paste' mechanism. First, the monomeric transposase binds the 19 bp inverted DNA repeats flanking the transposon. Then, dimerization of the DNA- bound transposase creates a synaptic DNA complex. After nicking of the first DNA strand, excision of the transposon proceeds through a series of intermediates. The transposase then mediates the insertion of the transposon at a new site by strand transfer. The activity of the wild- type tran
