[The description below was written by a language model from this plasmid's Addgene catalogue record and pLannotate feature annotations shown in this document.]
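Description:
pEB1-mTurquoise2 is a low-copy bacterial expression plasmid of about 4.4 kb that constitutively produces the cyan fluorescent protein mTurquoise2 in Escherichia coli. The pEB1 backbone is derived from pUA66: the depositors inserted the constitutive proC promoter and replaced the original insert with the fluorescent protein of interest by Gibson assembly. Replication depends on the pSC101 origin together with its plasmid-encoded Rep101 (RepA) initiator protein, which keeps copy number low. Selection is by kanamycin through the neo/nptII aminoglycoside phosphotransferase gene, which is followed by a lambda t0 terminator. A short fragment of the Tn5 transposase coding sequence annotated next to the resistance gene is probably a remnant of the Tn5-derived kanamycin cassette rather than a functional element.

The payload is a 717 bp mTurquoise2 open reading frame followed by a small remnant of a pUC-type multiple cloning site and the E. coli rrnB T1 transcription terminator. The proC promoter is stated in the catalogue fields but is not annotated in the feature table; it presumably lies in the unannotated region upstream of the coding sequence. The protein is listed as carrying F64L, Y66W, S72A, N146F, H148D, M153T, V163A, S175G and A206K relative to wild-type GFP. According to the depositor, the coding sequence keeps the original wild-type GFP nucleotide sequence except where these mutations occur.

The plasmid belongs to a collection built for systematic measurement of fluorescent protein maturation times in living cells. It provides steady, low-level expression of a reference cyan fluorescent protein in bacteria.
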