Addgene plasmid #103974: pEB1-mTurquoise2
Purpose: Plasmid encoding mTurquoise2
Depositing lab: Philippe Cluzel. Depositing organization: Harvard University. Publication: Systematic characterization of maturation time of fluorescent proteins in living cells. Balleza E, Kim JM, Cluzel P. Nat Methods. 2018 Jan;15(1):47-51. doi: 10.1038/nmeth.4509. Epub 2017 Nov 20. PubMed 29320486.
Backbone
  Vector backbone: pEB1
  Backbone size w/o insert (bp): 3674
  Total vector size (bp): 4391
  Modifications to backbone: Derived from pUA66. Inserted constitutive promoter proC. Replaced original insert with FP of interest.
  Vector type: Bacterial Expression ; Low copy
Growth in bacteria
  Bacterial resistance: Kanamycin, 50 μg/mL
  Growth temperature: 37°C
  Growth strain: MG1655
  Copy number: Low Copy
Gene/Insert
  Gene/Insert name: mTurquoise2
  Species: Synthetic
  Insert size (bp): 717
  Mutation: Mutations relative to wild-type GFP (F64L, Y66W, S72A, N146F, H148D, M153T, V163A, S175G, A206K)
  Promoter: proC
  Cloning method: Gibson Cloning
  Sequencing primers: 5′ GCGTATCACGAGGCCCTTTC; 3′ AAAGGGAAAACTGTCCATATGCAC
Terms and licenses: Academic/Nonprofit Terms; Industry Terms: Not Available to Industry
Depositor comments: This FP derives from wtGFP. In this plasmid, the FP is coded with the original wtGFP nucleotide coding sequence except where mutations specific to the FP occur (see map). Please see "Notes On Plasmids In This Collection" document for further details and references.
How to cite: pEB1-mTurquoise2 was a gift from Philippe Cluzel (Addgene plasmid # 103974 ; http://n2t.net/addgene:103974 ; RRID:Addgene_103974)
